>Addgene plasmid #136950 | pDiySpike3 | addgene full sequence | sequence record 287342 | Addgene NGS Result
TCATTGCAGCACTGGGGCCAGATGGTAAGCCCTCCCGTATCGTAGTTATCTACACGACGGGGAGTCAGGC
AACTATGGATGAACGAAATAGACAGATCGCTGAGATAGGTGCCTCACTGATTAAGCATTGGTAACTGTCA
GACCAAGTTTACTCATATATACTTTAGATTGATTTAAAACTTCATTTTTAATTTAAAAGGATCTAGGTGA
AGATCCTTTTTGATAATCTCATGACCAAAATCCCTTAACGTGAGTTTTCGTTCCACTGAGCGTCAGACCC
CGTAGAAAAGATCAAAGGATCTTCTTGAGATCCTTTTTTTCTGCGCGTAATCTGCTGCTTGCAAACAAAA
AAACCACCGCTACCAGCGGTGGTTTGTTTGCCGGATCAAGAGCTACCAACTCTTTTTCCGAAGGTAACTG
GCTTCAGCAGAGCGCAGATACCAAATACTGTTCTTCTAGTGTAGCCGTAGTTAGGCCACCACTTCAAGAA
CTCTGTAGCACCGCCTACATACCTCGCTCTGCTAATCCTGTTACCAGTGGCTGCTGCCAGTGGCGATAAG
TCGTGTCTTACCGGGTTGGACTCAAGACGATAGTTACCGGATAAGGCGCAGCGGTCGGGCTGAACGGGGG
GTTCGTGCACACAGCCCAGCTTGGAGCGAACGACCTACACCGAACTGAGATACCTACAGCGTGAGCTATG
AGAAAGCGCCACGCTTCCCGAAGGGAGAAAGGCGGACAGGTATCCGGTAAGCGGCAGGGTCGGAACAGGA
GAGCGCACGAGGGAGCTTCCAGGGGGAAACGCCTGGTATCTTTATAGTCCTGTCGGGTTTCGCCACCTCT
GACTTGAGCGTCGATTTTTGTGATGCTCGTCAGGGGGGCGGAGCCTATGGAAAAACGCCAGCAACGCGGC
CTTTTTACGGTTCCTGGCCTTTTGCTGGCCTTTTGCTCACATGTTCTTTCCTGCGTTATCCCCTGATTCT
GTGGATAACCGTATTACCGCCTTTGAGTGAGCTGATACCGCTCGCCGCAGCCGAACGACCGAGCGCAGCG
AGTCAGTGAGCGAGGAAGCGGAAGAGCGCCCAATACGCAAACCGCCTCTCCCCGCGCGTTGGCCGATTCA
TTAATGCAGCTGGCACGACAGGTTTCCCGACTGGAAAGCGGGCAGTGAGCGCAACGCAATTAATGTGAGT
TAGCTCACTCATTAGGCACCCCAGGCTTTACACTTTATGCTTCCGGCTCGTATGTTGTGTGGAATTGTGA
GCGGATAACAATTTCACACAGGAAACAGCTATGACCATGATTACGCCAAGCTTGCATGCCTGCAGGTCGA
CTCTAGATAATACGACTCACTATAGGCTTCTACTTCCCAGCCACAAACGAGAAGGGTGAGCATATTACTC
AAAATGTTTTCTATCCCCCCCTAGGTGGAACTTATATTTCGAATTAACGACAAACCGGGACGGCTCACCC
CTCCATTTCGATACCCACCGCCGAGAGGCCGACGTATGCGATGGCTAGTTCCGCCCACAGATTATAATAC
CAAGTCGCGCGAGGGTACCTTGATTTTAAATGTTCCTCCTTTACGTTATGTGTGCGGCCACACCGTGTCC
GTGTTTCGGTCACACTTTAGTGCTATGAGTAACGTACACAGTCGCGCAGTGCACGTATAGATGGAGCCCT
TATGTTGTTAAAGAAGTGCAGTACGCTTGATCGGTAGAGCGACAACTCCCCGAGTTAAGTGGCGTCGACC
GACGAGTTACCGCCGATGGGTAAAAATCTTTACAAGCACTTCCGAATATTAGGATAATGCGCTCTTTGGC
AAAATAAATGTCGGTGCTCCGAGTGGCTACTAGCCTTCCCGAAGAGTGGTGAACTAGATTGTGCTTAATG
CACGACCTGCTTAGGTCACTAGTATCGTCCGACCTGGCGGGTTTCTCATACCAGTCGGCGTACGCTGACT
AGTCACTCAAAGAGTAGTAGGGTAACTCTCGAGGCAATAAGGTATTTGTGCCAGGTGCATCCTCGGTGGG
ACTATCGGTTGCCACTACCCATAGTGATGTCGATGTTCCGTTAGCACTGTTCGAAACGTTTCTTCCGGGT
ATCGCCAACCATTGGACGGACAATAAACTTCGCAAGAGGAAGTGGTGGTGTCTTAGTGCACAAGGGCCGA
TATTGATGGAACTCAGGGTCGGTGGGCCTCTGCGCAGATTGTCAAGTTTCTTCCCTATTCGGTAACTGGA
AAAGCACGCATTCAGCTTGACAAATCTCGTATTGAATACATTCGTTAGCACTAGACGTCATAATGCTGGG
TGCTAGGTAAATTACTTAACTAGTGTGACGACCTGATCAGAGTCTAAAAAAAAAAAAAAAAAAAAAAAAA
AAAAAAAGCTTGAATTCACTGGCCGTCGTTTTACAACGTCGTGACTGGGAAAACCCTGGCGTTACCCAAC
TTAATCGCCTTGCAGCACATCCCCCTTTCGCCAGCTGGCGTAATAGCGAAGAGGCCCGCACCGATCGCCC
TTCCCAACAGTTGCGCAGCCTGAATGGCGAATGGCGCCTGATGCGGTATTTTCTCCTTACGCATCTGTGC
GGTATTTCACACCGCATATGGTGCACTCTCAGTACAATCTGCTCTGATGCCGCATAGTTAAGCCAGCCCC
GACACCCGCCAACACCCGCTGACGCGCCCTGACGGGCTTGTCTGCTCCCGGCATCCGCTTACAGACAAGC
TGTGACCGTCTCCGGGAGCTGCATGTGTCAGAGGTTTTCACCGTCATCACCGAAACGCGCGAGACGAAAG
GGCCTCGTGATACGCCTATTTTTATAGGTTAATGTCATGATAATAATGGTTTCTTAGACGTCAGGTGGCA
CTTTTCGGGGAAATGTGCGCGGAACCCCTATTTGTTTATTTTTCTAAATACATTCAAATATGTATCCGCT
CATGAGACAATAACCCTGATAAATGCTTCAATAATATTGAAAAAGGAAGAGTATGAGTATTCAACATTTC
CGTGTCGCCCTTATTCCCTTTTTTGCGGCATTTTGCCTTCCTGTTTTTGCTCACCCAGAAACGCTGGTGA
AAGTAAAAGATGCTGAAGATCAGTTGGGTGCACGAGTGGGTTACATCGAACTGGATCTCAACAGCGGTAA
GATCCTTGAGAGTTTTCGCCCCGAAGAACGTTTTCCAATGATGAGCACTTTTAAAGTTCTGCTATGTGGC
GCGGTATTATCCCGTATTGACGCCGGGCAAGAGCAACTCGGTCGCCGCATACACTATTCTCAGAATGACT
TGGTTGAGTACTCACCAGTCACAGAAAAGCATCTTACGGATGGCATGACAGTAAGAGAATTATGCAGTGC
TGCCATAACCATGAGTGATAACACTGCGGCCAACTTACTTCTGACAACGATCGGAGGACCGAAGGAGCTA
ACCGCTTTTTTGCACAACATGGGGGATCATGTAACTCGCCTTGATCGTTGGGAACCGGAGCTGAATGAAG
CCATACCAAACGACGAGCGTGACACCACGATGCCTGTAGCAATGGCAACAACGTTGCGCAAACTATTAAC
TGGCGAACTACTTACTCTAGCTTCCCGGCAACAATTAATAGACTGGATGGAGGCGGATAAAGTTGCAGGA
CCACTTCTGCGCTCGGCCCTTCCGGCTGGCTGGTTTATTGCTGATAAATCTGGAGCCGGTGAGCGTGGGT
CTCGCGGTA
Features (pLannotate 1.2.2; 12 found; start..end, strand, type, name):
    305..893     +  rep_origin     ori: high-copy-number ColE1/pMB1/pBR322/pUC origin of replication
   1076..1168    +  CDS            lacI (fragment): lac repressor; lacI; The lac repressor binds to the lac operator to inhibit transcription in E. coli. This inhibition can be relieved by adding lactose or isopropyl-β-D-thiogalactopyranoside (IPTG).
   1181..1202    +  protein_bind   CAP binding site: CAP binding activates transcription in the presence of cAMP. E. coli catabolite activator protein
   1217..1247    +  promoter       lac promoter: promoter for the E. coli lac operon
   1255..1271    +  protein_bind   lac operator: The lac repressor binds to the lac operator to inhibit transcription in E. coli. This inhibition can be relieved by adding lactose or isopropyl-β-D-thiogalactopyranoside (IPTG). lac repressor encoded by lacI
   1308..1337    -  misc_feature   MCS (fragment): pUC18/19 multiple cloning site
   1338..1356    +  promoter       T7 promoter: promoter for bacteriophage T7 RNA polymerase
   2394..2551    +  CDS            lacZα (fragment): LacZα fragment of β-galactosidase; lacZ fragment
   2557..2656    -  misc_feature   bom (fragment): basis of mobility region from pBR322
   2758..2793    -  CDS            rop (fragment): Rop protein, which maintains plasmids at low copy number; rop
   2888..2992    +  promoter       AmpR promoter: bla
   2993..134     +  CDS            AmpR (across the origin): β-lactamase; bla; confers resistance to ampicillin, carbenicillin, and related antibiotics
