[The description below was written by a language model from this plasmid's Addgene catalogue record and pLannotate feature annotations shown in this document.]
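Description:
pDiySpike3 is a small (about 3.7 kb) pUC19-based bacterial plasmid that serves as a template for in vitro transcription of a synthetic spike-in RNA, DiySpike3. It is propagated in E. coli from the high-copy ColE1/pUC origin of replication and selected with ampicillin through the bla (β-lactamase) gene driven by its own AmpR promoter. The remaining annotated features are pUC19 remnants: the CAP binding site, lac promoter and lac operator, part of the multiple cloning site, and a lacZα fragment. There are also short fragments annotated as lacI, bom and rop. None of these has a designed role in the construct beyond marking where the insert was placed.

The payload is a 1,084 bp synthetic sequence introduced by Gibson assembly into the pUC19 polylinker region, interrupting lacZα. A bacteriophage T7 promoter sits immediately after the residual MCS fragment. The roughly 1 kb stretch between it and the downstream lacZα fragment carries no annotation, which is consistent with an artificial insert that matches no known features. With T7 RNA polymerase, this arrangement allows a defined RNA to be produced from the plasmid in vitro. The record does not describe the internal composition of the insert, such as whether it encodes a poly(A) tract or which site is used to linearise the template for run-off transcription.

The associated publication concerns single-cell RNA counting with Smart-seq3. This suggests the transcript is used as an exogenous reference molecule added to sequencing libraries to assess molecule counting, although the catalogue entry itself states only the in vitro transcription purpose. The name suggests it belongs to a numbered series of similar spike constructs.
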