Addgene plasmid #136950: pDiySpike3
Purpose: Plasmid for the In Vitro transcription of DiySpike3
Depositing lab: Rickard Sandberg. Depositing organization: Karolinska Institutet. Publication: Single-cell RNA counting at allele and isoform resolution using Smart-seq3. Hagemann-Jensen M, Ziegenhain C, Chen P, Ramskold D, Hendriks GJ, Larsson AJM, Faridani OR, Sandberg R. Nat Biotechnol. 2020 Jun;38(6):708-714. doi: 10.1038/s41587-020-0497-0. Epub 2020 May 4. PubMed 32518404.
Backbone
  Vector backbone: pUC19
  Backbone manufacturer: Joachim Messing
  Vector type: Synthetic Biology
Growth in bacteria
  Bacterial resistance: Ampicillin, 100 μg/mL
  Growth temperature: 37°C
  Growth strain: DH5alpha
  Copy number: High Copy
Gene/Insert
  Gene/Insert name: DiySpike3
  Species: Synthetic
  Insert size (bp): 1084
  Promoter: T7
  Cloning method: Gibson Cloning
  Sequencing primers: 5′ agcggataacaatttcacacagg
Terms and licenses: Academic/Nonprofit Terms; Industry Terms: Not Available to Industry
How to cite: pDiySpike3 was a gift from Rickard Sandberg (Addgene plasmid # 136950 ; http://n2t.net/addgene:136950 ; RRID:Addgene_136950)
